Addgene plasmid #136729: pISH-Olfr1349
Purpose: Template to synthesize riboprobes for in situ hybridization (ISH) for Olfr1349
Depositing lab: Peter Mombaerts. Depositing organization: Max Planck Research Unit for Neurogenetics. Publication: The Zonal Organization of Odorant Receptor Gene Choice in the Main Olfactory Epithelium of the Mouse. Zapiec B, Mombaerts P. Cell Rep. 2020 Mar 24;30(12):4220-4234.e5. doi: 10.1016/j.celrep.2020.02.110. PubMed 32209480.
Backbone
  Vector backbone: pGEM-T-Easy
  Vector type: in situ probe
Growth in bacteria
  Bacterial resistance: Ampicillin, 100 μg/mL
  Growth temperature: 37°C
  Growth strain: DH5alpha
  Copy number: High Copy
Gene/Insert
  Gene/Insert name: Olfr1349
  Species: M. musculus (mouse)
  Mutation: ISH Probe insert
  Entrez Gene: Olfr1349 (a.k.a. MOR232-8)
  Cloning method: Unknown
Terms and licenses: Academic/Nonprofit Terms; Industry Terms: Not Available to Industry
Depositor comments: ISH probe for mouse gene: Olfr1349 aka MOR232-8
How to cite: pISH-Olfr1349 was a gift from Peter Mombaerts (Addgene plasmid # 136729 ; http://n2t.net/addgene:136729 ; RRID:Addgene_136729)
