[The description below was written by a language model from this plasmid's Addgene catalogue record and pLannotate feature annotations shown in this document.]
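Description:
pISH-Olfr1349 is a small (about 3.5 kb) bacterial plasmid built on the pGEM-T-Easy cloning backbone and catalogued as an in situ probe vector. It is propagated in E. coli at high copy number from a ColE1/pUC-type origin and selected with ampicillin through the β-lactamase (AmpR) gene and its own promoter. An f1 bacteriophage origin is also present, a standard backbone element that allows single-stranded DNA production. The remaining lac elements (CAP binding site, lac promoter and operator, and a lacZα fragment) are remnants of the backbone's blue/white screening cassette, which is interrupted by the insert.

The payload is a fragment of the mouse odorant receptor gene Olfr1349 (also known as MOR232-8), described in the record simply as an ISH probe insert. The exact portion of the gene, its orientation and the cloning method are not stated. The insert itself is not annotated in the feature table, but it evidently lies in the roughly 0.6 kb interval between the SP6 and T7 bacteriophage promoters, which face each other across the cloning site. This arrangement lets either strand be transcribed in vitro by choosing the corresponding RNA polymerase, yielding antisense riboprobes for detection and sense riboprobes as controls. Several short automated annotations (fragments called as RSF ori, lacI, bom and a hornet peptide) are probably spurious or partial similarity matches rather than functional parts. The plasmid serves as a template for synthesizing riboprobes to detect Olfr1349 transcripts by in situ hybridization, deposited with a study of the zonal organization of odorant receptor gene choice in the mouse main olfactory epithelium.
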