Features (pLannotate 1.2.2; 14 found; start..end, strand, type, name):
      1..132     +  rep_origin     RSF ori (fragment): Plasmids containing the RSF 1030 origin of replication can be propagated in E. coli cells that contain additional plasmids with compatible origins.
    134..226     +  CDS            lacI (fragment): lac repressor; lacI; The lac repressor binds to the lac operator to inhibit transcription in E. coli. This inhibition can be relieved by adding lactose or isopropyl-β-D-thiogalactopyranoside (IPTG).
    239..260     +  protein_bind   CAP binding site: CAP binding activates transcription in the presence of cAMP. E. coli catabolite activator protein
    275..305     +  promoter       lac promoter: promoter for the E. coli lac operon
    313..329     +  protein_bind   lac operator: The lac repressor binds to the lac operator to inhibit transcription in E. coli. This inhibition can be relieved by adding lactose or isopropyl-β-D-thiogalactopyranoside (IPTG). lac repressor encoded by lacI
    371..389     +  promoter       SP6 promoter: promoter for bacteriophage SP6 RNA polymerase
    401..463     +  CDS            VESPI_VESMG (fragment): Experimental evidence at protein level: Swiss-Prot protein existence level 1. Shows contractile activity on isolated ileum smooth muscle. From Vespa magnifica (Hornet).
    984..1002    -  promoter       T7 promoter: promoter for bacteriophage T7 RNA polymerase
   1005..1162    +  CDS            lacZα (fragment): LacZα fragment of β-galactosidase; lacZ fragment
   1166..1594    +  rep_origin     f1 ori (sequence partly withheld): f1 bacteriophage origin of replication; arrow indicates direction of (+) strand synthesis
   1622..1672    -  misc_feature   bom (fragment): basis of mobility region from pBR322
   1699..1803    +  promoter       AmpR promoter: bla
   1804..2664    +  CDS            AmpR: β-lactamase; bla; confers resistance to ampicillin, carbenicillin, and related antibiotics
   2835..3423    +  rep_origin     ori: high-copy-number ColE1/pMB1/pBR322/pUC origin of replication
>Addgene plasmid #136729 | pISH-Olfr1349 | addgene full sequence | sequence record 273342 | Addgene NGS Result
TTGCTCACATGTTCTTTCCTGCGTTATCCCCTGATTCTGTGGATAACCGTATTACCGCCTTTGAGTGAGC
TGATACCGCTCGCCGCAGCCGAACGACCGAGCGCAGCGAGTCAGTGAGCGAGGAAGCGGAAGAGCGCCCA
ATACGCAAACCGCCTCTCCCCGCGCGTTGGCCGATTCATTAATGCAGCTGGCACGACAGGTTTCCCGACT
GGAAAGCGGGCAGTGAGCGCAACGCAATTAATGTGAGTTAGCTCACTCATTAGGCACCCCAGGCTTTACA
CTTTATGCTTCCGGCTCGTATGTTGTGTGGAATTGTGAGCGGATAACAATTTCACACAGGAAACAGCTAT
GACCATGATTACGCCAAGCTATTTAGGTGACACTATAGAATACTCAAGCTATGCATCCAACGCGTTGGGA
GCTCTCCCATATGGTCGACCTGCAGGCGGCCGCGAATTCACTAGTGATTAAGGGAACCATGATGACGAGG
ACGGTGGCCACAAACACATTGGCCTCGAAAACTCTGGTGTCTGCACACACCAGGCTCAGCAGAGGTGCTA
TGTCACAAAAGAAGTGTCGGATGCCACGTGGCCCACAGAAGGGGAAGTTAAAGAGCCAGATGGTGAAGAC
GAGTGCCACAGGGATTCCCGCCAGCCAGCAGGTAGTAGCTAGCAGGTAGCACAGCTGCGGGCTCATGATG
GCGCCATAGCGCAGTGGCCTGCAGATGGCCAGAAAGCGATCCCAGGCCATGACCATGAGAAGGAAGCACT
CAGATGTGACACAGGACAGCACAAGGAGCAGCTGCAGGGCACAGCTCGTGGGGGACACCCCACGTCCAGG
CTGCAGCAGGGTCACCAGCAGGCGGGATGCCACGTCCAGTGAGAAGCAGATCTCTACCAGCGCCAGTTGG
CGCAGGAAGAAGTAAATCGAATTCCCGCGGCCGCCATGGCGGCCGGGAGCATGCGACGTCGGGCCCAATT
CGCCCTATAGTGAGTCGTATTACAATTCACTGGCCGTCGTTTTACAACGTCGTGACTGGGAAAACCCTGG
CGTTACCCAACTTAATCGCCTTGCAGCACATCCCCCTTTCGCCAGCTGGCGTAATAGCGAAGAGGCCCGC
ACCGATCGCCCTTCCCAACAGTTGCGCAGCCTGAATGGCGAATGG
[124 nt withheld, positions 1166-1289]
C
[91 nt withheld, positions 1291-1381]
A
[49 nt withheld, positions 1383-1431]
CCTTTGACGTTGGAGTCCACGTTCTTT
[37 nt withheld, positions 1459-1495]
ACCCTATCTCGGTCTATTCTTTTGATTTATAAGGGATTTTGCCGATTTCGGCCTATTGGTTAAAAAATGA
GCTGATTTAACAAAAATTTAACGCGAATTTTAACAAAATATTAACGCTTACAATTTCCTGATGCGGTATT
TTCTCCTTACGCATCTGTGCGGTATTTCACACCGCATCAGGTGGCACTTTTCGGGGAAATGTGCGCGGAA
CCCCTATTTGTTTATTTTTCTAAATACATTCAAATATGTATCCGCTCATGAGACAATAACCCTGATAAAT
GCTTCAATAATATTGAAAAAGGAAGAGTATGAGTATTCAACATTTCCGTGTCGCCCTTATTCCCTTTTTT
GCGGCATTTTGCCTTCCTGTTTTTGCTCACCCAGAAACGCTGGTGAAAGTAAAAGATGCTGAAGATCAGT
TGGGTGCACGAGTGGGTTACATCGAACTGGATCTCAACAGCGGTAAGATCCTTGAGAGTTTTCGCCCCGA
AGAACGTTTTCCAATGATGAGCACTTTTAAAGTTCTGCTATGTGGCGCGGTATTATCCCGTATTGACGCC
GGGCAAGAGCAACTCGGTCGCCGCATACACTATTCTCAGAATGACTTGGTTGAGTACTCACCAGTCACAG
AAAAGCATCTTACGGATGGCATGACAGTAAGAGAATTATGCAGTGCTGCCATAACCATGAGTGATAACAC
TGCGGCCAACTTACTTCTGACAACGATCGGAGGACCGAAGGAGCTAACCGCTTTTTTGCACAACATGGGG
GATCATGTAACTCGCCTTGATCGTTGGGAACCGGAGCTGAATGAAGCCATACCAAACGACGAGCGTGACA
CCACGATGCCTGTAGCAATGGCAACAACGTTGCGCAAACTATTAACTGGCGAACTACTTACTCTAGCTTC
CCGGCAACAATTAATAGACTGGATGGAGGCGGATAAAGTTGCAGGACCACTTCTGCGCTCGGCCCTTCCG
GCTGGCTGGTTTATTGCTGATAAATCTGGAGCCGGTGAGCGTGGGTCTCGCGGTATCATTGCAGCACTGG
GGCCAGATGGTAAGCCCTCCCGTATCGTAGTTATCTACACGACGGGGAGTCAGGCAACTATGGATGAACG
AAATAGACAGATCGCTGAGATAGGTGCCTCACTGATTAAGCATTGGTAACTGTCAGACCAAGTTTACTCA
TATATACTTTAGATTGATTTAAAACTTCATTTTTAATTTAAAAGGATCTAGGTGAAGATCCTTTTTGATA
ATCTCATGACCAAAATCCCTTAACGTGAGTTTTCGTTCCACTGAGCGTCAGACCCCGTAGAAAAGATCAA
AGGATCTTCTTGAGATCCTTTTTTTCTGCGCGTAATCTGCTGCTTGCAAACAAAAAAACCACCGCTACCA
GCGGTGGTTTGTTTGCCGGATCAAGAGCTACCAACTCTTTTTCCGAAGGTAACTGGCTTCAGCAGAGCGC
AGATACCAAATACTGTTCTTCTAGTGTAGCCGTAGTTAGGCCACCACTTCAAGAACTCTGTAGCACCGCC
TACATACCTCGCTCTGCTAATCCTGTTACCAGTGGCTGCTGCCAGTGGCGATAAGTCGTGTCTTACCGGG
TTGGACTCAAGACGATAGTTACCGGATAAGGCGCAGCGGTCGGGCTGAACGGGGGGTTCGTGCACACAGC
CCAGCTTGGAGCGAACGACCTACACCGAACTGAGATACCTACAGCGTGAGCTATGAGAAAGCGCCACGCT
TCCCGAAGGGAGAAAGGCGGACAGGTATCCGGTAAGCGGCAGGGTCGGAACAGGAGAGCGCACGAGGGAG
CTTCCAGGGGGAAACGCCTGGTATCTTTATAGTCCTGTCGGGTTTCGCCACCTCTGACTTGAGCGTCGAT
TTTTGTGATGCTCGTCAGGGGGGCGGAGCCTATGGAAAAACGCCAGCAACGCGGCCTTTTTACGGTTCCT
GGCCTTTTGCTGGCCTT
